>Addgene plasmid #191933 | pET28 sf:mid.7 | addgene full sequence | sequence record 379971 | Addgene NGS Result
TAATACGACTCACTATAGGGGAATTGTGAGCGGATAACAATTCCCCTCTAGAAATAATTTTGTTTAACTT
TAAGAAGGAGATATACCATGGGCAGCAGCCATCATCATCATCATCACGTTAGCAAGGGCGAGGAGCTGTT
CACCGGTGTTGTGCCGATTTTGGTAGAGTTGGATGGTGACGTTAACGGGCACAAGTTCTCTGTGCGCGGC
GAGGGTGAAGGCGACGCGACGAATGGCAAGTTAACCCTGAAGTTTATTTGTACAACTGGCAAGTTACCAG
TTCCTTGGCCAACACTTGTTACAACGTTAACTTACGGCGTTCAATGTTTTACTCGTTATCCTGACCATAT
GAAGCGTCACGACTTCTTCAAGTCTGCAATGCCCGAGGGTTACGTGCAAGAAAGAACAATAAGTTTTAAA
GATGACGGAACTTATAAGACCCGTGCAGAGGTCAAGTTCGAGGGCGACACATTGGTGAATCGCATAGAGT
TAAAGGGAATCGATTTCAAGGAAGACGGAAATATTCTTGGTCACAAACTGGAGTACAACTTTAACTCACA
TAATGTATATATCACCGCCGACAAGCAGAAGAACGGAATCAAAGCCAATTTTAAGACCCGTCACAACGTT
GAGGACGGTAGCGTGCAATTAGCGGACCACTATCAACAAAACACCCCAATAGGTGACGGCCCGGTGTTAC
TGCCCGACAACCACTACCTGTCTACTCAATCTGTGCTGAGTAAAGACCCAAACGAGAAACGCGACCATAT
GGTATTACTTGAATTTATAACTGCAGCGGGTATCACTCTCGGCATGGACGAGCTGTATAAGTAATGAGAT
CCGGCTGCTAACAAAGCCCGAAAGGAAGCTGAGTTGGCTGCTGCCACCGCTGAGCAATAACTAGCATAAC
CCCTTGGGGCCTCTAAACGGGTCTTGAGGGGTTTTTTGCTGAAAGGAGGAACTATATCCGGATTGGCGAA
TGGG
[124 nt withheld, positions 985-1108]
C
[91 nt withheld, positions 1110-1200]
A
[49 nt withheld, positions 1202-1250]
CCTTTGACGTTGGAGTCCACGTTCTTT
[37 nt withheld, positions 1278-1314]
ACCCTATCTCGGTCTATTCTTTTGATTTATAAGGGATTTTGCCGATTTCGGCCTATTGGTTAAAAAATGA
GCTGATTTAACAAAAATTTAACGCGAATTTTAACAAAATATTAACGCTTACAATTTAGGTGGCACTTTTC
GGGGAAATGTGCGCGGAACCCCTATTTGTTTATTTTTCTAAATACATTCAAATATGTATCCGCTCATGAA
TTAATTCTTAGAAAAACTCATCGAGCATCAAATGAAACTGCAATTTATTCATATCAGGATTATCAATACC
ATATTTTTGAAAAAGCCGTTTCTGTAATGAAGGAGAAAACTCACCGAGGCAGTTCCATAGGATGGCAAGA
TCCTGGTATCGGTCTGCGATTCCGACTCGTCCAACATCAATACAACCTATTAATTTCCCCTCGTCAAAAA
TAAGGTTATCAAGTGAGAAATCACCATGAGTGACGACTGAATCCGGTGAGAATGGCAAAAGTTTATGCAT
TTCTTTCCAGACTTGTTCAACAGGCCAGCCATTACGCTCGTCATCAAAATCACTCGCATCAACCAAACCG
TTATTCATTCGTGATTGCGCCTGAGCGAGACGAAATACGCGATCGCTGTTAAAAGGACAATTACAAACAG
GAATCGAATGCAACCGGCGCAGGAACACTGCCAGCGCATCAACAATATTTTCACCTGAATCAGGATATTC
TTCTAATACCTGGAATGCTGTTTTCCCGGGGATCGCAGTGGTGAGTAACCATGCATCATCAGGAGTACGG
ATAAAATGCTTGATGGTCGGAAGAGGCATAAATTCCGTCAGCCAGTTTAGTCTGACCATCTCATCTGTAA
CATCATTGGCAACGCTACCTTTGCCATGTTTCAGAAACAACTCTGGCGCATCGGGCTTCCCATACAATCG
ATAGATTGTCGCACCTGATTGCCCGACATTATCGCGAGCCCATTTATACCCATATAAATCAGCATCCATG
TTGGAATTTAATCGCGGCCTAGAGCAAGACGTTTCCCGTTGAATATGGCTCATAACACCCCTTGTATTAC
TGTTTATGTAAGCAGACAGTTTTATTGTTCATGACCAAAATCCCTTAACGTGAGTTTTCGTTCCACTGAG
CGTCAGACCCCGTAGAAAAGATCAAAGGATCTTCTTGAGATCCTTTTTTTCTGCGCGTAATCTGCTGCTT
GCAAACAAAAAAACCACCGCTACCAGCGGTGGTTTGTTTGCCGGATCAAGAGCTACCAACTCTTTTTCCG
AAGGTAACTGGCTTCAGCAGAGCGCAGATACCAAATACTGTCCTTCTAGTGTAGCCGTAGTTAGGCCACC
ACTTCAAGAACTCTGTAGCACCGCCTACATACCTCGCTCTGCTAATCCTGTTACCAGTGGCTGCTGCCAG
TGGCGATAAGTCGTGTCTTACCGGGTTGGACTCAAGACGATAGTTACCGGATAAGGCGCAGCGGTCGGGC
TGAACGGGGGGTTCGTGCACACAGCCCAGCTTGGAGCGAACGACCTACACCGAACTGAGATACCTACAGC
GTGAGCTATGAGAAAGCGCCACGCTTCCCGAAGGGAGAAAGGCGGACAGGTATCCGGTAAGCGGCAGGGT
CGGAACAGGAGAGCGCACGAGGGAGCTTCCAGGGGGAAACGCCTGGTATCTTTATAGTCCTGTCGGGTTT
CGCCACCTCTGACTTGAGCGTCGATTTTTGTGATGCTCGTCAGGGGGGCGGAGCCTATGGAAAAACGCCA
GCAACGCGGCCTTTTTACGGTTCCTGGCCTTTTGCTGGCCTTTTGCTCACATGTTCTTTCCTGCGTTATC
CCCTGATTCTGTGGATAACCGTATTACCGCCTTTGAGTGAGCTGATACCGCTCGCCGCAGCCGAACGACC
GAGCGCAGCGAGTCAGTGAGCGAGGAAGCGGAAGAGCGCCTGATGCGGTATTTTCTCCTTACGCATCTGT
GCGGTATTTCACACCGCAATGGTGCACTCTCAGTACAATCTGCTCTGATGCCGCATAGTTAAGCCAGTAT
ACACTCCGCTATCGCTACGTGACTGGGTCATGGCTGCGCCCCGACACCCGCCAACACCCGCTGACGCGCC
CTGACGGGCTTGTCTGCTCCCGGCATCCGCTTACAGACAAGCTGTGACCGTCTCCGGGAGCTGCATGTGT
CAGAGGTTTTCACCGTCATCACCGAAACGCGCGAGGCAGCTGCGGTAAAGCTCATCAGCGTGGTCGTGAA
GCGATTCACAGATGTCTGCCTGTTCATCCGCGTCCAGCTCGTTGAGTTTCTCCAGAAGCGTTAATGTCTG
GCTTCTGATAAAGCGGGCCATGTTAAGGGCGGTTTTTTCCTGTTTGGTCACTGATGCCTCCGTGTAAGGG
GGATTTCTGTTCATGGGGGTAATGATACCGATGAAACGAGAGAGGATGCTCACGATACGGGTTACTGATG
ATGAACATGCCCGGTTACTGGAACGTTGTGAGGGTAAACAACTGGCGGTATGGATGCGGCGGGACCAGAG
AAAAATCACTCAGGGTCAATGCCAGCGCTTCGTTAATACAGATGTAGGTGTTCCACAGGGTAGCCAGCAG
CATCCTGCGATGCAGATCCGGAACATAATGGTGCAGGGCGCTGACTTCCGCGTTTCCAGACTTTACGAAA
CACGGAAACCGAAGACCATTCATGTTGTTGCTCAGGTCGCAGACGTTTTGCAGCAGCAGTCGCTTCACGT
TCGCTCGCGTATCGGTGATTCATTCTGCTAACCAGTAAGGCAACCCCGCCAGCCTAGCCGGGTCCTCAAC
GACAGGAGCACGATCATGCGCACCCGTGGGGCCGCCATGCCGGCGATAATGGCCTGCTTCTCGCCGAAAC
GTTTGGTGGCGGGACCAGTGACGAAGGCTTGAGCGAGGGCGTGCAAGATTCCGAATACCGCAAGCGACAG
GCCGATCATCGTCGCGCTCCAGCGAAAGCGGTCCTCGCCGAAAATGACCCAGAGCGCTGCCGGCACCTGT
CCTACGAGTTGCATGATAAAGAAGACAGTCATAAGTGCGGCGACGATAGTCATGCCCCGCGCCCACCGGA
AGGAGCTGACTGGGTTGAAGGCTCTCAAGGGCATCGGTCGAGATCCCGGTGCCTAATGAGTGAGCTAACT
TACATTAATTGCGTTGCGCTCACTGCCCGCTTTCCAGTCGGGAAACCTGTCGTGCCAGCTGCATTAATGA
ATCGGCCAACGCGCGGGGAGAGGCGGTTTGCGTATTGGGCGCCAGGGTGGTTTTTCTTTTCACCAGTGAG
ACGGGCAACAGCTGATTGCCCTTCACCGCCTGGCCCTGAGAGAGTTGCAGCAAGCGGTCCACGCTGGTTT
GCCCCAGCAGGCGAAAATCCTGTTTGATGGTGGTTAACGGCGGGATATAACATGAGCTGTCTTCGGTATC
GTCGTATCCCACTACCGAGATATCCGCACCAACGCGCAGCCCGGACTCGGTAATGGCGCGCATTGCGCCC
AGCGCCATCTGATCGTTGGCAACCAGCATCGCAGTGGGAACGATGCCCTCATTCAGCATTTGCATGGTTT
GTTGAAAACCGGACATGGCACTCCAGTCGCCTTCCCGTTCCGCTATCGGCTGAATTTGATTGCGAGTGAG
ATATTTATGCCAGCCAGCCAGACGCAGACGCGCCGAGACAGAACTTAATGGGCCCGCTAACAGCGCGATT
TGCTGGTGACCCAATGCGACCAGATGCTCCACGCCCAGTCGCGTACCGTCTTCATGGGAGAAAATAATAC
TGTTGATGGGTGTCTGGTCAGAGACATCAAGAAATAACGCCGGAACATTAGTGCAGGCAGCTTCCACAGC
AATGGCATCCTGGTCATCCAGCGGATAGTTAATGATCAGCCCACTGACGCGTTGCGCGAGAAGATTGTGC
ACCGCCGCTTTACAGGCTTCGACGCCGCTTCGTTCTACCATCGACACCACCACGCTGGCACCCAGTTGAT
CGGCGCGAGATTTAATCGCCGCGACAATTTGCGACGGCGCGTGCAGGGCCAGACTGGAGGTGGCAACGCC
AATCAGCAACGACTGTTTGCCCGCCAGTTGTTGTGCCACGCGGTTGGGAATGTAATTCAGCTCCGCCATC
GCCGCTTCCACTTTTTCCCGCGTTTTCGCAGAAACGTGGCTGGCCTGGTTCACCACGCGGGAAACGGTCT
GATAAGAGACACCGGCATACTCTGCGACATCGTATAACGTTACTGGTTTCACATTCACCACCCTGAATTG
ACTCTCTTCCGGGCGCTATCATGCCATACCGCGAAAGGTTTTGCGCCATTCGATGGTGTCCGGGATCTCG
ACGCTCTCCCTTATGCGACTCCTGCATTAGGAAGCAGCCCAGTAGTAGGTTGAGGCCGTTGAGCACCGCC
GCCGCAAGGAATGGTGCATGCAAGGAGATGGCGCCCAACAGTCCCCCGGCCACGGGGCCTGCCACCATAC
CCACGCCGAAACAAGCGCTCATGAGCCCGAAGTGGCGAGCCCGATCTTCCCCATCGGTGATGTCGGCGAT
ATAGGCGCCAGCAACCGCACCTGTGGCGCCGGTGATGCCGGCCACGATGCGTCCGGCGTAGAGGATCGAG
ATCTCGATCCCGCGAAAT
Features (pLannotate 1.2.2; 19 found; start..end, strand, type, name):
      1..19      +  promoter       T7 promoter: promoter for bacteriophage T7 RNA polymerase
     20..44      +  protein_bind   lac operator: The lac repressor binds to the lac operator to inhibit transcription in E. coli. This inhibition can be relieved by adding lactose or isopropyl-β-D-thiogalactopyranoside (IPTG). lac repressor encoded by lacI
     59..81      +  RBS            RBS: efficient ribosome binding site from bacteriophage T7 gene 10 (Olins and Rangwala, 1989)
    100..116     +  CDS            capTEV™ (fragment): composite tag for in vivo biotinylation, TEV protease cleavage, and 6xHis tagging
    121..831     +  CDS            Superfolder GFP: Superfolder GFP is a basic (constitutively fluorescent) green fluorescent protein published in 2005, derived from Aequorea victoria. It is reported to be a very rapidly-maturing weak dimer.
    844..893     +  CDS            SET1 (fragment): solubility-enhancement tag derived from T7 phage gene 10B
    901..948     +  terminator     T7 terminator: transcription terminator for bacteriophage T7 RNA polymerase
    985..1413    +  rep_origin     f1 ori (sequence partly withheld): f1 bacteriophage origin of replication; arrow indicates direction of (+) strand synthesis
   1466..1523    +  promoter       AmpR promoter (fragment): bla
   1532..2347    -  CDS            KanR: aminoglycoside phosphotransferase; aph(3')-Ia; confers resistance to kanamycin in bacteria or G418 (Geneticin®) in eukaryotes
   2469..3057    +  rep_origin     ori: high-copy-number ColE1/pMB1/pBR322/pUC origin of replication
   3243..3382    -  misc_feature   bom: basis of mobility region from pBR322
   3484..3675    -  CDS            rop: Rop protein, which maintains plasmids at low copy number; rop
   3692..4072    +  CDS            YPB1_ECOLX: Protein predicted: Swiss-Prot protein existence level 4. From Escherichia coli.
   4144..4435    -  CDS            TcR (fragment): tetracycline efflux protein; tet; confers resistance to tetracycline
   4450..4471    -  protein_bind   CAP binding site: CAP binding activates transcription in the presence of cAMP. E. coli catabolite activator protein
   4484..5566    -  CDS            lacI: lac repressor; lacI; The lac repressor binds to the lac operator to inhibit transcription in E. coli. This inhibition can be relieved by adding lactose or isopropyl-β-D-thiogalactopyranoside (IPTG).
   5567..5644    -  promoter       lacI promoter: lacI
   5652..5931    -  CDS            TcR (fragment): tetracycline efflux protein; tet; confers resistance to tetracycline
