[The description below was written by a language model from this plasmid's Addgene catalogue record and pLannotate feature annotations shown in this document.]
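Description:
pET28 sf:mid.7 is a bacterial expression plasmid built on the pET28 backbone that encodes a computationally designed variant of green fluorescent protein from Aequorea victoria. The sequenced record is 5,952 nt. It is selected with kanamycin through an aminoglycoside phosphotransferase (KanR) gene and replicates from a ColE1/pMB1-type origin. The catalogue lists it as high copy, although the feature table also shows the rop gene and the pBR322 bom region, elements normally associated with copy-number restraint and mobilisation. An f1 origin is present as well, along with short tetracycline-resistance fragments that are non-functional remnants of the parental backbone.

The payload is a 747 bp insert, annotated as Superfolder GFP, carrying the substitutions S72T, Y145F and V224I. It was introduced by BsaI cloning that destroyed both sites. Expression is driven by a T7 promoter with an adjacent lac operator and the strong T7 gene 10 ribosome binding site, and is terminated by the T7 terminator. The plasmid-borne lacI gene supplies repressor, so transcription stays low until IPTG is added in a host that provides T7 RNA polymerase. An N-terminal His tag, which the automated annotation picks up as a short tag fragment just upstream of the GFP reading frame, allows metal-affinity purification. A short stretch downstream of GFP matched to a solubility tag fragment is probably a residual vector sequence rather than a deliberate fusion.

According to the depositor, the design was generated by the htFuncLib algorithm as part of a study of a designed GFP active-site library. The construct is suited to producing and purifying this variant in E. coli to characterise its fluorescence properties.
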