Addgene plasmid #191933: pET28 sf:mid.7
Purpose: Encodes a GFP design, sf:mid.7
Depositing lab: Sarel Fleishman. Depositing organization: Weizmann Institute of Science. Publication: Designed active-site library reveals thousands of functional GFP variants. Weinstein JY, Marti-Gomez C, Lipsh-Sokolik R, Hoch SY, Liebermann D, Nevo R, Weissman H, Petrovich-Kopitman E, Margulies D, Ivankov D, McCandlish DM, Fleishman SJ. Nat Commun. 2023 May 20;14(1):2890. doi: 10.1038/s41467-023-38099-z. PubMed 37210560.
Backbone
  Vector backbone: pET28
  Backbone size w/o insert (bp): 5209
  Vector type: Bacterial Expression
Growth in bacteria
  Bacterial resistance: Kanamycin, 50 μg/mL
  Growth temperature: 37°C
  Growth strain: DH5alpha
  Copy number: High Copy
Gene/Insert
  Gene/Insert name: sf:mid.7
  Species: Aequorea victoria
  Insert size (bp): 747
  Mutation: S72T Y145F V224I
  Promoter: T7
  Tag / fusion protein: His Tag (N terminal on insert)
  Cloning method: Restriction Enzyme; 5′ cloning site BsaI (destroyed during cloning); 3′ cloning site BsaI (destroyed during cloning)
  Sequencing primers: 5′ TAATACGACTCACTATAGGG; 3′ gctagttattgctcagcgg
Terms and licenses: Academic/Nonprofit Terms; Industry Terms: Not Available to Industry
Depositor comments: Design created by the htFuncLib algorithm
How to cite: pET28 sf:mid.7 was a gift from Sarel Fleishman (Addgene plasmid # 191933 ; http://n2t.net/addgene:191933 ; RRID:Addgene_191933)
